Addgene plasmid #126696: p1303 DV-SFTPC-tdTomato
Purpose: donor vector for targeting a tdTomato reporter to the human SFTPC locus at the endogenous ATG start site
Depositing lab: Darrell Kotton. Publication: Differentiation of Human Pluripotent Stem Cells into Functional Lung Alveolar Epithelial Cells. Jacob A, Morley M, Hawkins F, McCauley KB, Jean JC, Heins H, Na CL, Weaver TE, Vedaie M, Hurley K, Hinds A, Russo SJ, Kook S, Zacharias W, Ochs M, Traber K, Quinton LJ, Crane A, Davis BR, White FV, Wambach J, Whitsett JA, Cole FS, Morrisey EE, Guttentag SH, Beers MF, Kotton DN. Cell Stem Cell. 2017 Oct 5;21(4):472-488.e10. doi: 10.1016/j.stem.2017.08.014. Epub 2017 Sep 28. PubMed 28965766.
Backbone
  Vector backbone: p1303 DV
  Backbone manufacturer: Derived in Kotton lab
  Backbone size w/o insert (bp): 7836
  Vector type: Mammalian Expression
  Selectable markers: Puromycin
Growth in bacteria
  Bacterial resistance: Ampicillin, 100 μg/mL
  Growth temperature: 37°C
  Growth strain: DH5alpha
  Copy number: High Copy
Gene/Insert
  Gene/Insert name: tdTomato
  Insert size (bp): 1431
  Cloning method: Restriction Enzyme; 5′ cloning site Unknown (unknown if destroyed); 3′ cloning site Unknown (unknown if destroyed)
Terms and licenses: Academic/Nonprofit Terms; Industry Terms: Not Available to Industry
How to cite: p1303 DV-SFTPC-tdTomato was a gift from Darrell Kotton (Addgene plasmid # 126696 ; http://n2t.net/addgene:126696 ; RRID:Addgene_126696)
