[The description below was written by a language model from this plasmid's Addgene catalogue record and pLannotate feature annotations shown in this document.]
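Description:
p1303 DV-SFTPC-tdTomato is a homologous-recombination donor (targeting) vector built on a pBluescript-type backbone, designed to place a tdTomato fluorescent reporter at the endogenous ATG start site of the human SFTPC (surfactant protein C) locus. It is propagated in E. coli as a high-copy plasmid through a ColE1/pUC origin with ampicillin resistance. The backbone also retains an f1 origin, T3 and T7 promoters, and remnants of the lac/lacZα region and multiple cloning site.

The payload begins with the tdTomato coding sequence, which has no annotated promoter of its own, consistent with expression being driven by the SFTPC regulatory elements after correct integration. It is followed by a chimeric intron and the bGH polyadenylation signal. Downstream sits a puromycin-resistance cassette in the opposite orientation, with the mouse PGK promoter, PuroR and a PGK poly(A) signal. Two loxP sites flank this cassette, so the marker can be excised by Cre once targeted clones have been selected. Unannotated stretches lie upstream of tdTomato and downstream of the second loxP site. These are positioned where SFTPC homology arms would be expected, although the feature tables do not label them. Outside this region, a diphtheria toxin A fragment with an SV40 intron fragment and PGK poly(A) signal is of the kind used for negative selection against random integration of the whole plasmid. No promoter is annotated for it.

The associated work concerns differentiating human pluripotent stem cells into lung alveolar epithelial cells, where such a knock-in would report SFTPC-expressing cells. The two sequence records (9,325 and 9,268 nt) agree on architecture, differing mainly in length around PuroR and in the annotated f1 ori orientation.
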