Features (pLannotate 1.2.2; 27 found; start..end, strand, type, name):
     32..50      -  promoter       T3 promoter: promoter for bacteriophage T3 RNA polymerase
     95..111     -  protein_bind   lac operator: The lac repressor binds to the lac operator to inhibit transcription in E. coli. This inhibition can be relieved by adding lactose or isopropyl-β-D-thiogalactopyranoside (IPTG). lac repressor encoded by lacI
    119..149     -  promoter       lac promoter: promoter for the E. coli lac operon
    164..185     -  protein_bind   CAP binding site: CAP binding activates transcription in the presence of cAMP. E. coli catabolite activator protein
    198..290     -  CDS            lacI (fragment): lac repressor; lacI; The lac repressor binds to the lac operator to inhibit transcription in E. coli. This inhibition can be relieved by adding lactose or isopropyl-β-D-thiogalactopyranoside (IPTG).
    473..1061    -  rep_origin     ori: high-copy-number ColE1/pMB1/pBR322/pUC origin of replication
   1232..2092    -  CDS            AmpR: β-lactamase; bla; confers resistance to ampicillin, carbenicillin, and related antibiotics
   2093..2197    -  promoter       AmpR promoter: bla
   2250..2678    -  rep_origin     f1 ori (sequence partly withheld): f1 bacteriophage origin of replication; arrow indicates direction of (+) strand synthesis
   2683..2840    -  CDS            lacZα (fragment): LacZα fragment of β-galactosidase; lacZ fragment
   2843..2861    +  promoter       T7 promoter: promoter for bacteriophage T7 RNA polymerase
   2880..2905    -  misc_feature   MCS (fragment): pBluescript multiple cloning site
   2904..3357    -  polyA_signal   PGK poly(A) signal: mouse phosphoglycerate kinase 1 polyadenylation signal
   3382..3444    -  intron         large T intron (fragment): SV40 (simian virus 40) large T antigen intron
   3447..3922    -  CDS            DTA (fragment): diphteria toxin Fragment A; Corynebacterium diphtheriae tox
   4689..6116    +  CDS            tdTomato: tdTomato is a basic (constitutively fluorescent) orange fluorescent protein published in 2004, derived from Discosoma sp.. It is reported to be a somewhat slowly-maturing tandem dimer with low acid sensitivity.
   6170..6399    +  intron         chimeric intron: chimera between introns from adenovirus and immunoglobulin heavy chain genes
   6451..6675    +  polyA_signal   bGH poly(A) signal: bovine growth hormone polyadenylation signal
   6679..6700    +  promoter       SV40 promoter (fragment): SV40 enhancer and early promoter
   6718..6743    -  misc_feature   MCS (fragment): pBluescript multiple cloning site
   6771..6804    +  protein_bind   loxP: Cre-mediated recombination occurs in the 8-bp core sequence (GCATACAT). Cre recombinase
   6841..7289    -  polyA_signal   PGK poly(A) signal: mouse phosphoglycerate kinase 1 polyadenylation signal
   7347..7946    -  CDS            PuroR: puromycin N-acetyltransferase; pac from Streptomyces alboniger; confers resistance to puromycin
   7958..8457    -  promoter       PGK promoter: mouse phosphoglycerate kinase 1 promoter
   8491..8524    +  protein_bind   loxP: Cre-mediated recombination occurs in the 8-bp core sequence (GCATACAT). Cre recombinase
   8537..8554    -  misc_feature   MCS (fragment): pBluescript multiple cloning site
   9321..19      -  misc_feature   MCS (fragment) (across the origin): pBluescript multiple cloning site
>Addgene plasmid #126696 | p1303 DV-SFTPC-tdTomato | addgene full sequence | sequence record 485982 | Addgene Long Read Sequencing Result
CGCCACCGCGGTGGAGCTCCAGCTTTTGTTCCCTTTAGTGAGGGTTAATTTCGAGCTTGGCGTAATCATG
GTCATAGCTGTTTCCTGTGTGAAATTGTTATCCGCTCACAATTCCACACAACATACGAGCCGGAAGCATA
AAGTGTAAAGCCTGGGGTGCCTAATGAGTGAGCTAACTCACATTAATTGCGTTGCGCTCACTGCCCGCTT
TCCAGTCGGGAAACCTGTCGTGCCAGCTGCATTAATGAATCGGCCAACGCGCGGGGAGAGGCGGTTTGCG
TATTGGGCGCTCTTCCGCTTCCTCGCTCACTGACTCGCTGCGCTCGGTCGTTCGGCTGCGGCGAGCGGTA
TCAGCTCACTCAAAGGCGGTAATACGGTTATCCACAGAATCAGGGGATAACGCAGGAAAGAACATGTGAG
CAAAAGGCCAGCAAAAGGCCAGGAACCGTAAAAAGGCCGCGTTGCTGGCGTTTTTCCATAGGCTCCGCCC
CCCTGACGAGCATCACAAAAATCGACGCTCAAGTCAGAGGTGGCGAAACCCGACAGGACTATAAAGATAC
CAGGCGTTTCCCCCTGGAAGCTCCCTCGTGCGCTCTCCTGTTCCGACCCTGCCGCTTACCGGATACCTGT
CCGCCTTTCTCCCTTCGGGAAGCGTGGCGCTTTCTCATAGCTCACGCTGTAGGTATCTCAGTTCGGTGTA
GGTCGTTCGCTCCAAGCTGGGCTGTGTGCACGAACCCCCCGTTCAGCCCGACCGCTGCGCCTTATCCGGT
AACTATCGTCTTGAGTCCAACCCGGTAAGACACGACTTATCGCCACTGGCAGCAGCCACTGGTAACAGGA
TTAGCAGAGCGAGGTATGTAGGCGGTGCTACAGAGTTCTTGAAGTGGTGGCCTAACTACGGCTACACTAG
AAGAACAGTATTTGGTATCTGCGCTCTGCTGAAGCCAGTTACCTTCGGAAAAAGAGTTGGTAGCTCTTGA
TCCGGCAAACAAACCACCGCTGGTAGCGGTGGTTTTTTTGTTTGCAAGCAGCAGATTACGCGCAGAAAAA
AAGGATCTCAAGAAGATCCTTTGATCTTTTCTACGGGGTCTGACGCTCAGTGGAACGAAAACTCACGTTA
AGGGATTTTGGTCATGAGATTATCAAAAAGGATCTTCACCTAGATCCTTTTAAATTAAAAATGAAGTTTT
AAATCAATCTAAAGTATATATGAGTAAACTTGGTCTGACAGTTACCAATGCTTAATCAGTGAGGCACCTA
TCTCAGCGATCTGTCTATTTCGTTCATCCATAGTTGCCTGACTCCCCGTCGTGTAGATAACTACGATACG
GGAGGGCTTACCATCTGGCCCCAGTGCTGCAATGATACCGCGAGACCCACGCTCACCGGCTCCAGATTTA
TCAGCAATAAACCAGCCAGCCGGAAGGGCCGAGCGCAGAAGTGGTCCTGCAACTTTATCCGCCTCCATCC
AGTCTATTAATTGTTGCCGGGAAGCTAGAGTAAGTAGTTCGCCAGTTAATAGTTTGCGCAACGTTGTTGC
CATTGCTACAGGCATCGTGGTGTCACGCTCGTCGTTTGGTATGGCTTCATTCAGCTCCGGTTCCCAACGA
TCAAGGCGAGTTACATGATCCCCCATGTTGTGCAAAAAAGCGGTTAGCTCCTTCGGTCCTCCGATCGTTG
TCAGAAGTAAGTTGGCCGCAGTGTTATCACTCATGGTTATGGCAGCACTGCATAATTCTCTTACTGTCAT
GCCATCCGTAAGATGCTTTTCTGTGACTGGTGAGTACTCAACCAAGTCATTCTGAGAATAGTGTATGCGG
CGACCGAGTTGCTCTTGCCCGGCGTCAATACGGGATAATACCGCGCCACATAGCAGAACTTTAAAAGTGC
TCATCATTGGAAAACGTTCTTCGGGGCGAAAACTCTCAAGGATCTTACCGCTGTTGAGATCCAGTTCGAT
GTAACCCACTCGTGCACCCAACTGATCTTCAGCATCTTTTACTTTCACCAGCGTTTCTGGGTGAGCAAAA
ACAGGAAGGCAAAATGCCGCAAAAAAGGGAATAAGGGCGACACGGAAATGTTGAATACTCATACTCTTCC
TTTTTCAATATTATTGAAGCATTTATCAGGGTTATTGTCTCATGAGCGGATACATATTTGAATGTATTTA
GAAAAATAAACAAATAGGGGTTCCGCGCACATTTCCCCGAAAAGTGCCACCTAAATTGTAAGCGTTAATA
TTTTGTTAAAATTCGCGTTAAATTTTTGTTAAATCAGCTCATTTTTTAACCAATAGGCCGAAATCGGCAA
AATCCCTTATAAATCAAAAGAATAGACCGAGATAGGGT
[37 nt withheld, positions 2349-2385]
AAAGAACGTGGACTCCAACGTCAAAGG
[49 nt withheld, positions 2413-2461]
T
[91 nt withheld, positions 2463-2553]
G
[124 nt withheld, positions 2555-2678]
CCCATTCGCCATTCAGGCTGCGCAACTGTTGGGAAGGGCGATCGGTGCGGGCCTCTTCGCTATTACGCCA
GCTGGCGAAAGGGGGATGTGCTGCAAGGCGATTAAGTTGGGTAACGCCAGGGTTTTCCCAGTCACGACGT
TGTAAAACGACGGCCAGTGAATTGTAATACGACTCACTATAGGGCGAATTGGGCCCCTCGATCGAGGTCG
ACGGTATCGATAAGCTTCTGATGGAATTAGAACTTGGCAAAACAATACTGAGAATGAAGTGTATGTGGAA
CAGAGGCTGCTGATCTCGTTCTTCAGGCTATGAAACTGACACATTTGGAAACCACAGTACTTAGAACCAC
AAAGTGGGAATCAAGAGAAAAACAATGATCCCACGAGAGATCTATAGATCTATAGATCATGAGTGGGAGG
AATGAGCTGGCCCTTAATTTGGTTTTGCTTGTTTAAATTATGATATCCAACTATGAAACATTATCATAAA
GCAATAGTAAAGAGCCTTCAGTAAAGAGCAGGCATTTATCTAATCCCACCCCACCCCCACCCCCGTAGCT
CCAATCCTTCCATTCAAAATGTAGGTACTCTGTTCTCACCCTTCTTAACAAAGTATGACAGGAAAAACTT
CCATTTTAGTGGACATCTTTATTGTTTAATAGATCATCAATTTCTGCAGGTCGACTCTAGCTAGAGGATC
CCCAAATCTCTGTAGGTAGTTTGTCCAATTATGTCACACCACAGAAGTAAGGTTCCTTCACAAAGAGATC
GCCTGACACGATTTCCTGCACAGGCTTGAGCCATATACTCATACATCGCATCTTGGCCACGTTTTCCACG
GGTTTCAAAATTAATCTCAAGTTCTACGCTTAACGCTTTCGCCTGTTCCCAGTTATTAATATATTCAACG
CTAGAACTCCCCTCAGCGAAGGGAAGGCTGAGCACTACACGCGAAGCACCATCACCGAACCTTTTGATAA
ACTCTTCCGTTCCGACTTGCTCCATCAACGGTTCAGTGAGACTTAAACCTAACTCTTTCTTAATAGTTTC
GGCATTATCCACTTTTAGTGCGAGAACCTTCGTCAGTCCTGGATACGTCACTTTGACCACGCCTCCAGCT
TTTCCAGAGAGCGGGTTTTCATTATCTACAGAGTATCCCGCAGCGTCGTATTTATTGTCGGTACTATAAA
ACCCTTTCCAATCATCGTCATAATTTCCTTGTGTACCAGATTTTGGCTTTTGTAAATTCCAGCCTGCAAT
TGACAGACAAGCCCAGAGCAAAGAAGGAAGCACTGCACATGAGTAAGAGCTTGCCACCAGTGGGGACAGA
GTTTCCAGAATTAGGAAAATAATCACTGGGGGCAAGTTTGAGGTTGGTACCAGATATGTGGGAGGAGGCA
AGGTAAGGGAAAGAGTACTTGAAGTTGGAACTGGTCCTTGCAGGGAAATGCACATTTATGAAACCCCGAA
AACTGATGTCAAAGCACCTCCTGCCTTGGGCAGAGTCCTCTCAGAGTCTACAGGTGCTGCCTCCAGAACC
CTCTTCCTGGAGCGCATCCCTATGTATCTAGAAATTCTGCTGGGAAATATGATGGTCAGACCCTTGGCCA
CCTGAAAGGTTCAGGGTGGTAGAAGAAAAAGGAAAGCCACAGGGCAGCAGGGGCAGGTGCCAGCAAGGAA
GGCAGGCACGCCAGGAAGACACCCATGGTGAGAAGTGCAGATGGCCCGAGGGCAAGTTTGCTCAACTCAC
CCAGGTTTGCTCTTGCTGGGGCCAAGAGGACTCATGTGCCAGGGCCAAGGGCCCTTGGGGGCTCTCACAG
GGGGCTTATCTGGGCTTCGGTTCTGGAGGGCCAGGAACAAACAGGCTTCAAAGCCAAGGGCTTGGCTGGC
ACACAGGGGGCTTGGTCCTTCACCTCTGTCCCCTCTCCCTACGGACACATATAAGACCCTGGTCACACCT
GGGAGAGGAGGAGAGGAGAGCATAGCACCTGCAGCAAGACGCGTGGTACCATGGTGAGCAAGGGCGAGGA
GGTCATCAAAGAGTTCATGCGCTTCAAGGTGCGCATGGAGGGCTCCATGAACGGCCACGAGTTCGAGATC
GAGGGCGAGGGCGAGGGCCGCCCCTACGAGGGCACCCAGACCGCCAAGCTGAAGGTGACCAAGGGCGGCC
CCCTGCCCTTCGCCTGGGACATCCTGTCCCCCCAGTTCATGTACGGCTCCAAGGCGTACGTGAAGCACCC
CGCCGACATCCCCGATTACAAGAAGCTGTCCTTCCCCGAGGGCTTCAAGTGGGAGCGCGTGATGAACTTC
GAGGACGGCGGTCTGGTGACCGTGACCCAGGACTCCTCCCTGCAGGACGGCACGCTGATCTACAAGGTGA
AGATGCGCGGCACCAACTTCCCCCCCGACGGCCCCGTAATGCAGAAGAAGACCATGGGCTGGGAGGCCTC
CACCGAGCGCCTGTACCCCCGCGACGGCGTGCTGAAGGGCGAGATCCACCAGGCCCTGAAGCTGAAGGAC
GGCGGCCACTACCTGGTGGAGTTCAAGACCATCTACATGGCCAAGAAGCCCGTGCAACTGCCCGGCTACT
ACTACGTGGACACCAAGCTGGACATCACCTCCCACAACGAGGACTACACCATCGTGGAACAGTACGAGCG
CTCCGAGGGCCGCCACCACCTGTTCCTGGGGCATGGCACCGGCAGCACCGGCAGCGGCAGCTCCGGCACC
GCCTCCTCCGAGGACAACAACATGGCCGTCATCAAAGAGTTCATGCGCTTCAAGGTGCGCATGGAGGGCT
CCATGAACGGCCACGAGTTCGAGATCGAGGGCGAGGGCGAGGGCCGCCCCTACGAGGGCACCCAGACCGC
CAAGCTGAAGGTGACCAAGGGCGGCCCCCTGCCCTTCGCCTGGGACATCCTGTCCCCCCAGTTCATGTAC
GGCTCCAAGGCGTACGTGAAGCACCCCGCCGACATCCCCGATTACAAGAAGCTGTCCTTCCCCGAGGGCT
TCAAGTGGGAGCGCGTGATGAACTTCGAGGACGGCGGTCTGGTGACCGTGACCCAGGACTCCTCCCTGCA
GGACGGCACGCTGATCTACAAGGTGAAGATGCGCGGCACCAACTTCCCCCCCGACGGCCCCGTAATGCAG
AAGAAGACCATGGGCTGGGAGGCCTCCACCGAGCGCCTGTACCCCCGCGACGGCGTGCTGAAGGGCGAGA
TCCACCAGGCCCTGAAGCTGAAGGACGGCGGCCACTACCTGGTGGAGTTCAAGACCATCTACATGGCCAA
GAAGCCCGTGCAACTGCCCGGCTACTACTACGTGGACACCAAGCTGGACATCACCTCCCACAACGAGGAC
TACACCATCGTGGAACAGTACGAGCGCTCCGAGGGCCGCCACCACCTGTTCCTGTACGGCATGGACGAGC
TGTACAAGTAACATATGTCTAGATGGAATTAATTCGCTGTCTGCGAGGGCCAGCTGTTGGGGTGAGTACT
CCCTCTCAAAAGCGGGCATGACTTCTGCGCTAAGATTGTCAGTTTCCAAAAACGAGGAGGATTTGATATT
CACCTGGCCCGCGGTGATGCCTTTGAGGGTGGCCGCGTCCATCTGGTCAGAAAAGACAATCTTTTTGTTG
TCAAGCTTGAGGTGTGGCAGGCTTGAGATCTGGCCATACACTTGAGTGACAATGACATCCACTTTGCCTT
TCTCTCCACAGGTGTCCACTCCCAGGTCCAACTGCAGGTCGGAGCTCGCTGATCAGCCTCGACTGTGCCT
TCTAGTTGCCAGCCATCTGTTGTTTGCCCCTCCCCCGTGCCTTCCTTGACCCTGGAAGGTGCCACTCCCA
CTGTCCTTTCCTAATAAAATGAGGAAATTGCATCGCATTGTCTGAGTAGGTGTCATTCTATTCTGGGGGG
TGGGGTGGGGCAGGACAGCAAGGGGGAGGATTGGGAAGACAATAGCAGGCATGCTGGGGATGCGGTGGGC
TCTATGGCTTCTGAGGCGGAAAGAACCAGCTGGGGCTCGATCCTCTAGACTCGAGGTCGACGGTATCGAT
AAGCTAGCTTGGGCTGCAGGTCGAGGGACCTAATAACTTCGTATAGCATACATTATACGAAGTTATATTA
AGGGTTCCGGATCAGCTTGATATCGAATTAGCTTCTGATGGAATTAGAACTTGGCAAAACAATACTGAGA
ATGAAGTGTATGTGGAACAGAGGCTGCTGATCTCGTTCTTCAGGCTATGAAACTGACACATTTGGAAACC
ACAGTACTTAGAACCACAAAGTGGGAATCAAGAGAAAAACAATGATCCCACGAGAGATCTATAGATCTAT
AGATCATGAGTGGGAGGAATGAGCTGGCCCTTAATTTGGTTTTGCTTGTTTAAATTATGATATCCAACTA
TGAAACATTATCATAAAGCAATAGTAAAGAGCCTTCAGTAAAGAGCAGGCATTTATCTAATCCCACCCCA
CCCCCACCCCCGTAGCTCCAATCCTTCCATTCAAAATGTAGGTACTCTGTTCTCACCCTTCTTAACAAAG
TATGACAGGAAAAACTTCCATTTTAGTGGACATCTTTATTGTTTAATAGATCATCAATTTCCGATGCATG
GGGTCGTGCGCTCCTTTCGGTCGGGCGCTGCGGGTCGTGGGGCGGGCGTCAGGCACCGGGCTTGCGGGTC
ATGCACCAGGTGCGCGGTCCTTCGGGCACCTCGACGTCGGCGGTGACGGTGAAGCCGAGCCGCTCGTAGA
AGGGGAGGTTGCGGGGCGCGGAGGTCTCCAGGAAGGCGGGCACCCCGGCGCGCTCGGCCGCCTCCACTCC
GGGGAGCACGACGGCGCTGCCCAGACCCTTGCCCTGGTGGTCGGGCGAGACGCCGACGGTGGCCAGGAAC
CACGCGGGCTCCTTGGGCCGGTGCGGCGCCAGGAGGCCTTCCATCTGTTGCTGCGCGGCCAGCCGGGAAC
CGCTCAACTCGGCCATGCGCGGGCCGATCTCGGCGAACACCGCCCCCGCTTCGACGCTCTCCGGCGTGGT
CCAGACCGCCACCGCGGCGCCGTCGTCCGCGACCCACACCTTGCCGATGTCGAGCCCGACGCGCGTGAGG
AAGAGTTCTTGCAGCTCGGTGACCCGCTCGATGTGGCGGTCCGGATCGACGGTGTGGCGCGTGGCGGGGT
AGTCGGCGAACGCGGCGGCGAGGGTGCGTACGGCCCTGGGGACGTCGTCGCGGGTGGCGAGGCGCACCGT
GGGCTTGTACTCGGTCATGGTAAGCTGGTCGAAAGGCCCGGAGATGAGGAAGAGGAGAACAGCGCGGCAG
ACGTGCGCTTTTGAAGCGTGCAGAATGCCGGGCCTCCGGAGGACCTTCGGGCGCCCGCCCCGCCCCTGAG
CCCGCCCCTGAGCCCGCCCCCGGACCCACCCCTTCCCAGCCTCTGAGCCCAGAAAGCGAAGGAGCAAAGC
TGCTATTGGCCGCTGCCCCAAAGGCCTACCCGCTTCCATTGCTCAGCGGTGCTGTCCATCTGCACGAGAC
TAGTGAGACGTGCTACTTCCATTTGTCACGTCCTGCACGACGCGAGCTGCGGGGCGGGGGGGAACTTCCT
GACTAGGGGAGGAGTAGAAGGTGGCGCGAAGGGGCCACCAAAGAACGGAGCCGGTTGGCGCCTACCGGTG
GATGTGGAATGTGTGCGAGGCCAGAGGCCACTTGTGTAGCGCCAAGTGCCCAGCGGGGCTGCTAAAGCGC
ATGCTCCAGACTGCCTTGGGAAAAGCGCCTCCCCTACCCGGTAGAATTAATTCCTGCAGGTCGAGGGACC
TAATAACTTCGTATAGCATACATTATACGAAGTTATATTAAGGGTTCCGGATCCACTAGTTCTAGACTCG
AGTATGGCGCGCCGATGTGGGCAGCAAAGAGGTCCTGATGGAGAGCCCGCCGGTGAGTGTGGTTGCGTGT
GTGTATGTATGTGTGCGCGCGCACATGTGTGTGATGGGCCCTGCCTCCTCTATCCTCCCTGGCCTGTTTC
CTTATCCAGATCCATTCACTCAACTAACCTAGGACTGTGATAAGTCAGGATGGGGACACCAAGACCACTA
AGCCAGGGACCCTTGGGGAGCTGTTTGTGGGCCAAGAGCCACTATAGGGGTCCGTAGAAAGGGCTGTCCG
TAGACAGCCCTGAGTCAGAAGCCATGAGAAACTTCAGAAGTCAGGGGACACTTCTCAGAGAAAAACCACA
TACGAGCTGGAGCCAGAATAAGGAGGAGCTCGCCCGGTGGAGAAGGAGGAAGGCATTCCAGGAAGGAGGG
AGACTCTGTATCACCGCATGGAGGTGATCACTTGGGGAGAGAGAGGGGCTGACCATGGCTGGGGGAAGCA
GCAGGGAGAGACAGGTGAAGCAGGCTCTCTTGGGTCCCTCAAAACTAGACCCTGCTTCTAAGCTTCTATG
TGTCTATGGGTTTGTTAGAATCCAGGCCACCTCCTCCAAGAAGCCTTCTCTGATCTCCTCAGCCCTTCCC
TGTCCATCCATCGCATCGGCTGTCCAGCCCTAGGCAGCCGTGGGAGGGTGTTCAGCTTGTATAGGGAGAA
GAGGGGACAGCCTCATGACCTCATGCCTGTCTCCCTGCCTGCCCCACCGTGTGACTACTCCGGCGGC
