Features (pLannotate 1.2.2; 27 found; start..end, strand, type, name):
     32..50      -  promoter       T3 promoter: promoter for bacteriophage T3 RNA polymerase
     95..111     -  protein_bind   lac operator: The lac repressor binds to the lac operator to inhibit transcription in E. coli. This inhibition can be relieved by adding lactose or isopropyl-β-D-thiogalactopyranoside (IPTG). lac repressor encoded by lacI
    119..149     -  promoter       lac promoter: promoter for the E. coli lac operon
    164..185     -  protein_bind   CAP binding site: CAP binding activates transcription in the presence of cAMP. E. coli catabolite activator protein
    198..290     -  CDS            lacI (fragment): lac repressor; lacI; The lac repressor binds to the lac operator to inhibit transcription in E. coli. This inhibition can be relieved by adding lactose or isopropyl-β-D-thiogalactopyranoside (IPTG).
    473..1061    -  rep_origin     ori: high-copy-number ColE1/pMB1/pBR322/pUC origin of replication
   1232..2092    -  CDS            AmpR: β-lactamase; bla; confers resistance to ampicillin, carbenicillin, and related antibiotics
   2093..2197    -  promoter       AmpR promoter: bla
   2224..2652    +  rep_origin     f1 ori (sequence partly withheld): f1 bacteriophage origin of replication; arrow indicates direction of (+) strand synthesis
   2683..2840    -  CDS            lacZα (fragment): LacZα fragment of β-galactosidase; lacZ fragment
   2843..2861    +  promoter       T7 promoter: promoter for bacteriophage T7 RNA polymerase
   2880..2905    -  misc_feature   MCS (fragment): pBluescript multiple cloning site
   2904..3357    -  polyA_signal   PGK poly(A) signal: mouse phosphoglycerate kinase 1 polyadenylation signal
   3382..3444    -  intron         large T intron (fragment): SV40 (simian virus 40) large T antigen intron
   3447..3922    -  CDS            DTA (fragment): diphteria toxin Fragment A; Corynebacterium diphtheriae tox
   4689..6116    +  CDS            tdTomato: tdTomato is a basic (constitutively fluorescent) orange fluorescent protein published in 2004, derived from Discosoma sp.. It is reported to be a somewhat slowly-maturing tandem dimer with low acid sensitivity.
   6170..6399    +  intron         chimeric intron: chimera between introns from adenovirus and immunoglobulin heavy chain genes
   6451..6675    +  polyA_signal   bGH poly(A) signal: bovine growth hormone polyadenylation signal
   6679..6700    +  promoter       SV40 promoter (fragment): SV40 enhancer and early promoter
   6718..6743    -  misc_feature   MCS (fragment): pBluescript multiple cloning site
   6771..6804    +  protein_bind   loxP: Cre-mediated recombination occurs in the 8-bp core sequence (GCATACAT). Cre recombinase
   6841..7289    -  polyA_signal   PGK poly(A) signal: mouse phosphoglycerate kinase 1 polyadenylation signal
   7299..7889    -  CDS            PuroR (fragment): puromycin N-acetyltransferase; pac from Streptomyces; confers resistance to puromycin
   7901..8400    -  promoter       PGK promoter: mouse phosphoglycerate kinase 1 promoter
   8434..8467    +  protein_bind   loxP: Cre-mediated recombination occurs in the 8-bp core sequence (GCATACAT). Cre recombinase
   8480..8497    -  misc_feature   MCS (fragment): pBluescript multiple cloning site
   9264..19      -  misc_feature   MCS (fragment) (across the origin): pBluescript multiple cloning site
>Addgene plasmid #126696 | p1303 DV-SFTPC-tdTomato Sequencing Result | analyzer sequence | sequence record 245770
CGCCACCGCGGTGGAGCTCCAGCTTTTGTTCCCTTTAGTGAGGGTTAATTTCGAGCTTGGCGTAATCATG
GTCATAGCTGTTTCCTGTGTGAAATTGTTATCCGCTCACAATTCCACACAACATACGAGCCGGAAGCATA
AAGTGTAAAGCCTGGGGTGCCTAATGAGTGAGCTAACTCACATTAATTGCGTTGCGCTCACTGCCCGCTT
TCCAGTCGGGAAACCTGTCGTGCCAGCTGCATTAATGAATCGGCCAACGCGCGGGGAGAGGCGGTTTGCG
TATTGGGCGCTCTTCCGCTTCCTCGCTCACTGACTCGCTGCGCTCGGTCGTTCGGCTGCGGCGAGCGGTA
TCAGCTCACTCAAAGGCGGTAATACGGTTATCCACAGAATCAGGGGATAACGCAGGAAAGAACATGTGAG
CAAAAGGCCAGCAAAAGGCCAGGAACCGTAAAAAGGCCGCGTTGCTGGCGTTTTTCCATAGGCTCCGCCC
CCCTGACGAGCATCACAAAAATCGACGCTCAAGTCAGAGGTGGCGAAACCCGACAGGACTATAAAGATAC
CAGGCGTTTCCCCCTGGAAGCTCCCTCGTGCGCTCTCCTGTTCCGACCCTGCCGCTTACCGGATACCTGT
CCGCCTTTCTCCCTTCGGGAAGCGTGGCGCTTTCTCATAGCTCACGCTGTAGGTATCTCAGTTCGGTGTA
GGTCGTTCGCTCCAAGCTGGGCTGTGTGCACGAACCCCCCGTTCAGCCCGACCGCTGCGCCTTATCCGGT
AACTATCGTCTTGAGTCCAACCCGGTAAGACACGACTTATCGCCACTGGCAGCAGCCACTGGTAACAGGA
TTAGCAGAGCGAGGTATGTAGGCGGTGCTACAGAGTTCTTGAAGTGGTGGCCTAACTACGGCTACACTAG
AAGAACAGTATTTGGTATCTGCGCTCTGCTGAAGCCAGTTACCTTCGGAAAAAGAGTTGGTAGCTCTTGA
TCCGGCAAACAAACCACCGCTGGTAGCGGTGGTTTTTTTGTTTGCAAGCAGCAGATTACGCGCAGAAAAA
AAGGATCTCAAGAAGATCCTTTGATCTTTTCTACGGGGTCTGACGCTCAGTGGAACGAAAACTCACGTTA
AGGGATTTTGGTCATGAGATTATCAAAAAGGATCTTCACCTAGATCCTTTTAAATTAAAAATGAAGTTTT
AAATCAATCTAAAGTATATATGAGTAAACTTGGTCTGACAGTTACCAATGCTTAATCAGTGAGGCACCTA
TCTCAGCGATCTGTCTATTTCGTTCATCCATAGTTGCCTGACTCCCCGTCGTGTAGATAACTACGATACG
GGAGGGCTTACCATCTGGCCCCAGTGCTGCAATGATACCGCGAGACCCACGCTCACCGGCTCCAGATTTA
TCAGCAATAAACCAGCCAGCCGGAAGGGCCGAGCGCAGAAGTGGTCCTGCAACTTTATCCGCCTCCATCC
AGTCTATTAATTGTTGCCGGGAAGCTAGAGTAAGTAGTTCGCCAGTTAATAGTTTGCGCAACGTTGTTGC
CATTGCTACAGGCATCGTGGTGTCACGCTCGTCGTTTGGTATGGCTTCATTCAGCTCCGGTTCCCAACGA
TCAAGGCGAGTTACATGATCCCCCATGTTGTGCAAAAAAGCGGTTAGCTCCTTCGGTCCTCCGATCGTTG
TCAGAAGTAAGTTGGCCGCAGTGTTATCACTCATGGTTATGGCAGCACTGCATAATTCTCTTACTGTCAT
GCCATCCGTAAGATGCTTTTCTGTGACTGGTGAGTACTCAACCAAGTCATTCTGAGAATAGTGTATGCGG
CGACCGAGTTGCTCTTGCCCGGCGTCAATACGGGATAATACCGCGCCACATAGCAGAACTTTAAAAGTGC
TCATCATTGGAAAACGTTCTTCGGGGCGAAAACTCTCAAGGATCTTACCGCTGTTGAGATCCAGTTCGAT
GTAACCCACTCGTGCACCCAACTGATCTTCAGCATCTTTTACTTTCACCAGCGTTTCTGGGTGAGCAAAA
ACAGGAAGGCAAAATGCCGCAAAAAAGGGAATAAGGGCGACACGGAAATGTTGAATACTCATACTCTTCC
TTTTTCAATATTATTGAAGCATTTATCAGGGTTATTGTCTCATGAGCGGATACATATTTGAATGTATTTA
GAAAAATAAACAAATAGGGGTTCCGCGCACATTTCCCCTGAATGGCGAATGGG
[124 nt withheld, positions 2224-2347]
C
[91 nt withheld, positions 2349-2439]
A
[49 nt withheld, positions 2441-2489]
CCTTTGACGTTGGAGTCCACGTTCTTT
[37 nt withheld, positions 2517-2553]
ACCCTATCTCGGTCTATTCTTTTGATTTATAAGGGATTTTGCCGATTTCGGCCTATTGGTTAAAAAATGA
GCTGATTTAACAAAAATTTAACGCGAATTTTAACAAAATATTAACGMGGGCGCGTCCCATTCGCCATTCA
GGCTGCGCAACTGTTGGGAAGGGCGATCGGTGCGGGCCTCTTCGCTATTACGCCAGCTGGCGAAAGGGGG
ATGTGCTGCAAGGCGATTAAGTTGGGTAACGCCAGGGTTTTCCCAGTCACGACGTTGTAAAACGACGGCC
AGTGAATTGTAATACGACTCACTATAGGGCGAATTGGGCCCCTCGATCGAGGTCGACGGTATCGATAAGC
TTCTGATGGAATTAGAACTTGGCAAAACAATACTGAGAATGAAGTGTATGTGGAACAGAGGCTGCTGATC
TCGTTCTTCAGGCTATGAAACTGACACATTTGGAAACCACAGTACTTAGAACCACAAAGTGGGAATCAAG
AGAAAAACAATGATCCCACGAGAGATCTATAGATCTATAGATCATGAGTGGGAGGAATGAGCTGGCCCTT
AATTTGGTTTTGCTTGTTTAAATTATGATATCCAACTATGAAACATTATCATAAAGCAATAGTAAAGAGC
CTTCAGTAAAGAGCAGGCATTTATCTAATCCCACCCCACCCCCACCCCCGTAGCTCCAATCCTTCCATTC
AAAATGTAGGTACTCTGTTCTCACCCTTCTTAACAAAGTATGACAGGAAAAACTTCCATTTTAGTGGACA
TCTTTATTGTTTAATAGATCATCAATTTCTGCAGGTCGACTCTAGCTAGAGGATCCCCAAATCTCTGTAG
GTAGTTTGTCCAATTATGTCACACCACAGAAGTAAGGTTCCTTCACAAAGAGATCGCCTGACACGATTTC
CTGCACAGGCTTGAGCCATATACTCATACATCGCATCTTGGCCACGTTTTCCACGGGTTTCAAAATTAAT
CTCAAGTTCTACGCTTAACGCTTTCGCCTGTTCCCAGTTATTAATATATTCAACGCTAGAACTCCCCTCA
GCGAAGGGAAGGCTGAGCACTACACGCGAAGCACCATCACCGAACCTTTTGATAAACTCTTCCGTTCCGA
CTTGCTCCATCAACGGTTCAGTGAGACTTAAACCTAACTCTTTCTTAATAGTTTCGGCATTATCCACTTT
TAGTGCGAGAACCTTCGTCAGTCCTGGATACGTCACTTTGACCACGCCTCCAGCTTTTCCAGAGAGCGGG
TTTTCATTATCTACAGAGTATCCCGCAGCGTCGTATTTATTGTCGGTACTATAAAACCCTTTCCAATCAT
CGTCATAATTTCCTTGTGTACCAGATTTTGGCTTTTGTAAATTCCAGCCTGCAATTGACAGACAAGCCCA
GAGCAAAGAAGGAAGCACTGCACATGAGTAAGAGCTTGCCACCAGTGGGGACAGAGTTTCCAGAATTAGG
AAAATAATCACTGGGGGCAAGTTTGAGGTTGGTACCAGATATGTGGGAGGAGGCAAGGTAAGGGAAAGAG
TACTTGAAGTTGGAACTGGTCCTTGCAGGGAAATGCACATTTATGAAACCCCGAAAACTGATGTCAAAGC
ACCTCCTGCCTTGGGCAGAGTCCTCTCAGAGTCTACAGGTGCTGCCTCCAGAACCCTCTTCCTGGAGCGC
ATCCCTATGTATCTAGAAATTCTGCTGGGAAATATGATGGTCAGACCCTTGGCCACCTGAAAGGTTCAGG
GTGGTAGAAGAAAAAGGAAAGCCACAGGGCAGCAGGGGCAGGTGCCAGCAAGGAAGGCAGGCACGCCAGG
AAGACACCCATGGTGAGAAGTGCAGATGGCCCGAGGGCAAGTTTGCTCAACTCACCCAGGTTTGCTCTTG
CTGGGGCCAAGAGGACTCATGTGCCAGGGCCAAGGGCCCTTGGGGGCTCTCACAGGGGGCTTATCTGGGC
TTCGGTTCTGGAGGGCCAGGAACAAACAGGCTTCAAAGCCAAGGGCTTGGCTGGCACACAGGGGGCTTGG
TCCTTCACCTCTGTCCCCTCTCCCTACGGACACATATAAGACCCTGGTCACACCTGGGAGAGGAGGAGAG
GAGAGCATAGCACCTGCAGCAAGACGCGTGGTACCATGGTGAGCAAGGGCGAGGAGGTCATCAAAGAGTT
CATGCGCTTCAAGGTGCGCATGGAGGGCTCCATGAACGGCCACGAGTTCGAGATCGAGGGCGAGGGCGAG
GGCCGCCCCTACGAGGGCACCCAGACCGCCAAGCTGAAGGTGACCAAGGGCGGCCCCCTGCCCTTCGCCT
GGGACATCCTGTCCCCCCAGTTCATGTACGGCTCCAAGGCGTACGTGAAGCACCCCGCCGACATCCCCGA
TTACAAGAAGCTGTCCTTCCCCGAGGGCTTCAAGTGGGAGCGCGTGATGAACTTCGAGGACGGCGGTCTG
GTGACCGTGACCCAGGACTCCTCCCTGCAGGACGGCACGCTGATCTACAAGGTGAAGATGCGCGGCACCA
ACTTCCCCCCCGACGGCCCCGTAATGCAGAAGAAGACCATGGGCTGGGAGGCCTCCACCGAGCGCCTGTA
CCCCCGCGACGGCGTGCTGAAGGGCGAGATCCACCAGGCCCTGAAGCTGAAGGACGGCGGCCACTACCTG
GTGGAGTTCAAGACCATCTACATGGCCAAGAAGCCCGTGCAACTGCCCGGCTACTACTACGTGGACACCA
AGCTGGACATCACCTCCCACAACGAGGACTACACCATCGTGGAACAGTACGAGCGCTCCGAGGGCCGCCA
CCACCTGTTCCTGGGGCATGGCACCGGCAGCACCGGCAGCGGCAGCTCCGGCACCGCCTCCTCCGAGGAC
AACAACATGGCCGTCATCAAAGAGTTCATGCGCTTCAAGGTGCGCATGGAGGGCTCCATGAACGGCCACG
AGTTCGAGATCGAGGGCGAGGGCGAGGGCCGCCCCTACGAGGGCACCCAGACCGCCAAGCTGAAGGTGAC
CAAGGGCGGCCCCCTGCCCTTCGCCTGGGACATCCTGTCCCCCCAGTTCATGTACGGCTCCAAGGCGTAC
GTGAAGCACCCCGCCGACATCCCCGATTACAAGAAGCTGTCCTTCCCCGAGGGCTTCAAGTGGGAGCGCG
TGATGAACTTCGAGGACGGCGGTCTGGTGACCGTGACCCAGGACTCCTCCCTGCAGGACGGCACGCTGAT
CTACAAGGTGAAGATGCGCGGCACCAACTTCCCCCCCGACGGCCCCGTAATGCAGAAGAAGACCATGGGC
TGGGAGGCCTCCACCGAGCGCCTGTACCCCCGCGACGGCGTGCTGAAGGGCGAGATCCACCAGGCCCTGA
AGCTGAAGGACGGCGGCCACTACCTGGTGGAGTTCAAGACCATCTACATGGCCAAGAAGCCCGTGCAACT
GCCCGGCTACTACTACGTGGACACCAAGCTGGACATCACCTCCCACAACGAGGACTACACCATCGTGGAA
CAGTACGAGCGCTCCGAGGGCCGCCACCACCTGTTCCTGTACGGCATGGACGAGCTGTACAAGTAACATA
TGTCTAGATGGAATTAATTCGCTGTCTGCGAGGGCCAGCTGTTGGGGTGAGTACTCCCTCTCAAAAGCGG
GCATGACTTCTGCGCTAAGATTGTCAGTTTCCAAAAACGAGGAGGATTTGATATTCACCTGGCCCGCGGT
GATGCCTTTGAGGGTGGCCGCGTCCATCTGGTCAGAAAAGACAATCTTTTTGTTGTCAAGCTTGAGGTGT
GGCAGGCTTGAGATCTGGCCATACACTTGAGTGACAATGACATCCACTTTGCCTTTCTCTCCACAGGTGT
CCACTCCCAGGTCCAACTGCAGGTCGGAGCTCGCTGATCAGCCTCGACTGTGCCTTCTAGTTGCCAGCCA
TCTGTTGTTTGCCCCTCCCCCGTGCCTTCCTTGACCCTGGAAGGTGCCACTCCCACTGTCCTTTCCTAAT
AAAATGAGGAAATTGCATCGCATTGTCTGAGTAGGTGTCATTCTATTCTGGGGGGTGGGGTGGGGCAGGA
CAGCAAGGGGGAGGATTGGGAAGACAATAGCAGGCATGCTGGGGATGCGGTGGGCTCTATGGCTTCTGAG
GCGGAAAGAACCAGCTGGGGCTCGATCCTCTAGACTCGAGGTCGACGGTATCGATAAGCTAGCTTGGGCT
GCAGGTCGAGGGACCTAATAACTTCGTATAGCATACATTATACGAAGTTATATTAAGGGTTCCGGATCAG
CTTGATATCGAATTAGCTTCTGATGGAATTAGAACTTGGCAAAACAATACTGAGAATGAAGTGTATGTGG
AACAGAGGCTGCTGATCTCGTTCTTCAGGCTATGAAACTGACACATTTGGAAACCACAGTACTTAGAACC
ACAAAGTGGGAATCAAGAGAAAAACAATGATCCCACGAGAGATCTATAGATCTATAGATCATGAGTGGGA
GGAATGAGCTGGCCCTTAATTTGGTTTTGCTTGTTTAAATTATGATATCCAACTATGAAACATTATCATA
AAGCAATAGTAAAGAGCCTTCAGTAAAGAGCAGGCATTTATCTAATCCCACCCCACCCCCACCCCCGTAG
CTCCAATCCTTCCATTCAAAATGTAGGTACTCTGTTCTCACCCTTCTTAACAAAGTATGACAGGAAAAAC
TTCCATTTTAGTGGACATCTTTATTGTTTAATAGATCATCAATTTCCGATGCATGGGGCTTGCGGGTCAT
GCACCAGGTGCGCGGTCCTTCGGGCACCTCGACGTCGGCGGTGACGGTGAAGCCGAGCCGCTCGTAGAAG
GGGAGGTTGCGGGGCGCGGAGGTCTCCAGGAAGGCGGGCACCCCGGCGCGCTCGGCCGCCTCCACTCCGG
GGAGCACGACGGCGCTGCCCAGACCCTTGCCCTGGTGGTCGGGCGAGACGCCGACGGTGGCCAGGAACCA
CGCGGGCTCCTTGGGCCGGTGCGGCGCCAGGAGGCCTTCCATCTGTTGCTGCGCGGCCAGCCGGGAACCG
CTCAACTCGGCCATGCGCGGGCCGATCTCGGCGAACACCGCCCCCGCTTCGACGCTCTCCGGCGTGGTCC
AGACCGCCACCGCGGCGCCGTCGTCCGCGACCCACACCTTGCCGATGTCGAGCCCGACGCGCGTGAGGAA
GAGTTCTTGCAGCTCGGTGACCCGCTCGATGTGGCGGTCCGGATCGACGGTGTGGCGCGTGGCGGGGTAG
TCGGCGAACGCGGCGGCGAGGGTGCGTACGGCCCTGGGGACGTCGTCGCGGGTGGCGAGGCGCACCGTGG
GCTTGTACTCGGTCATGGTAAGCTGGTCGAAAGGCCCGGAGATGAGGAAGAGGAGAACAGCGCGGCAGAC
GTGCGCTTTTGAAGCGTGCAGAATGCCGGGCCTCCGGAGGACCTTCGGGCGCCCGCCCCGCCCCTGAGCC
CGCCCCTGAGCCCGCCCCCGGACCCACCCCTTCCCAGCCTCTGAGCCCAGAAAGCGAAGGAGCAAAGCTG
CTATTGGCCGCTGCCCCAAAGGCCTACCCGCTTCCATTGCTCAGCGGTGCTGTCCATCTGCACGAGACTA
GTGAGACGTGCTACTTCCATTTGTCACGTCCTGCACGACGCGAGCTGCGGGGCGGGGGGGAACTTCCTGA
CTAGGGGAGGAGTAGAAGGTGGCGCGAAGGGGCCACCAAAGAACGGAGCCGGTTGGCGCCTACCGGTGGA
TGTGGAATGTGTGCGAGGCCAGAGGCCACTTGTGTAGCGCCAAGTGCCCAGCGGGGCTGCTAAAGCGCAT
GCTCCAGACTGCCTTGGGAAAAGCGCCTCCCCTACCCGGTAGAATTAATTCCTGCAGGTCGAGGGACCTA
ATAACTTCGTATAGCATACATTATACGAAGTTATATTAAGGGTTCCGGATCCACTAGTTCTAGACTCGAG
TATGGCGCGCCGATGTGGGCAGCAAAGAGGTCCTGATGGAGAGCCCGCCGGTGAGTGTGGTTGCGTGTGT
GTATGTATGTGTGCGCGCGCACATGTGTGTGATGGGCCCTGCCTCCTCTATCCTCCCTGGCCTGTTTCCT
TATCCAGATCCATTCACTCAACTAACCTAGGACTGTGATAAGTCAGGATGGGGACACCAAGACCACTAAG
CCAGGGACCCTTGGGGAGCTGTTTGTGGGCCAAGAGCCACTATAGGGGTCCGTAGAAAGGGCTGTCCGTA
GACAGCCCTGAGTCAGAAGCCATGAGAAACTTCAGAAGTCAGGGGACACTTCTCAGAGAAAAACCACATA
CGAGCTGGAGCCAGAATAAGGAGGAGCTCGCCCGGTGGAGAAGGAGGAAGGCATTCCAGGAAGGAGGGAG
ACTCTGTATCACCGCATGGAGGTGATCACTTGGGGAGAGAGAGGGGCTGACCATGGCTGGGGGAAGCAGC
AGGGAGAGACAGGTGAAGCAGGCTCTCTTGGGTCCCTCAAAACTAGACCCTGCTTCTAAGCTTCTATGTG
TCTATGGGTTTGTTAGAATCCAGGCCACCTCCTCCAAGAAGCCTTCTCTGATCTCCTCAGCCCTTCCCTG
TCCATCCATCGCATCGGCTGTCCAGCCCTAGGCAGCCGTGGGAGGGTGTTCAGCTTGTATAGGGAGAAGA
GGGGACAGCCTCATGACCTCATGCCTGTCTCCCTGCCTGCCCCACCGTGTGACTACTCCGGCGGC
