>Addgene plasmid #126696 | p1303 DV-SFTPC-tdTomato | depositor partial sequence | sequence record 242521 | tdTomato
ATGGTGAGCAAGGGCGAGGAGGTCATCAAAGAGTTCATGCGCTTCAAGGTGCGCATGGAGGGCTCCATGA
ACGGCCACGAGTTCGAGATCGAGGGCGAGGGCGAGGGCCGCCCCTACGAGGGCACCCAGACCGCCAAGCT
GAAGGTGACCAAGGGCGGCCCCCTGCCCTTCGCCTGGGACATCCTGTCCCCCCAGTTCATGTACGGCTCC
AAGGCGTACGTGAAGCACCCCGCCGACATCCCCGATTACAAGAAGCTGTCCTTCCCCGAGGGCTTCAAGT
GGGAGCGCGTGATGAACTTCGAGGACGGCGGTCTGGTGACCGTGACCCAGGACTCCTCCCTGCAGGACGG
CACGCTGATCTACAAGGTGAAGATGCGCGGCACCAACTTCCCCCCCGACGGCCCCGTAATGCAGAAGAAG
ACCATGGGCTGGGAGGCCTCCACCGAGCGCCTGTACCCCCGCGACGGCGTGCTGAAGGGCGAGATCCACC
AGGCCCTGAAGCTGAAGGACGGCGGCCACTACCTGGTGGAGTTCAAGACCATCTACATGGCCAAGAAGCC
CGTGCAACTGCCCGGCTACTACTACGTGGACACCAAGCTGGACATCACCTCCCACAACGAGGACTACACC
ATCGTGGAACAGTACGAGCGCTCCGAGGGCCGCCACCACCTGTTCCTGGGGCATGGCACCGGCAGCACCG
GCAGCGGCAGCTCCGGCACCGCCTCCTCCGAGGACAACAACATGGCCGTCATCAAAGAGTTCATGCGCTT
CAAGGTGCGCATGGAGGGCTCCATGAACGGCCACGAGTTCGAGATCGAGGGCGAGGGCGAGGGCCGCCCC
TACGAGGGCACCCAGACCGCCAAGCTGAAGGTGACCAAGGGCGGCCCCCTGCCCTTCGCCTGGGACATCC
TGTCCCCCCAGTTCATGTACGGCTCCAAGGCGTACGTGAAGCACCCCGCCGACATCCCCGATTACAAGAA
GCTGTCCTTCCCCGAGGGCTTCAAGTGGGAGCGCGTGATGAACTTCGAGGACGGCGGTCTGGTGACCGTG
ACCCAGGACTCCTCCCTGCAGGACGGCACGCTGATCTACAAGGTGAAGATGCGCGGCACCAACTTCCCCC
CCGACGGCCCCGTAATGCAGAAGAAGACCATGGGCTGGGAGGCCTCCACCGAGCGCCTGTACCCCCGCGA
CGGCGTGCTGAAGGGCGAGATCCACCAGGCCCTGAAGCTGAAGGACGGCGGCCACTACCTGGTGGAGTTC
AAGACCATCTACATGGCCAAGAAGCCCGTGCAACTGCCCGGCTACTACTACGTGGACACCAAGCTGGACA
TCACCTCCCACAACGAGGACTACACCATCGTGGAACAGTACGAGCGCTCCGAGGGCCGCCACCACCTGTT
CCTGTACGGCATGGACGAGCTGTACAAGTAA
